>Addgene plasmid #126953 | pTBL602 CG | addgene full sequence | sequence record 245590 | Addgene NGS Result
GACGTCGCTAGCTGTACAAAAAAGCAGGCTTTAAAGGAACCAATTCAGTCGACTGGATCCGGTACCAAGG
TCGGGCAGGAAGAGGGCCTATTTCCCATGATTCCTTCATATTTGCATATACGATACAAGGCTGTTAGAGA
GATAATTAGAATTAATTTGACTGTAAACACAAAGATATTAGTACAAAATACGTGACGTAGAAAGTAATAA
TTTCTTGGGTAGTTTGCAGTTTTAAAATTATGTTTTAAAATGGACTATCATATGCTTACCGTAACTTGAA
AGTATTTCGATTTCTTGGCTTTATATATCTTGTGGAAAGGACGAAACACCGAACATCGTGGTGGTACGCC
GTTTTAGAGCTAGAAATAGCAAGTTAAAATAAGGCTAGTCCGTTATCAACTTGAAAAAGTGGCACCGAGT
CGGTGCTTTTTTTAAGCTTGGGCCGCTCGAGGTACCTCTCTACATATGACATGTGAGCAAAAGGCCAGCA
AAAGGCCAGGAACCGTAAAAAGGCCGCGTTGCTGGCGTTTTTCCATAGGCTCCGCCCCCCTGACGAGCAT
CACAAAAATCGACGCTCAAGTCAGAGGTGGCGAAACCCGACAGGACTATAAAGATACCAGGCGTTTCCCC
CTGGAAGCTCCCTCGTGCGCTCTCCTGTTCCGACCCTGCCGCTTACCGGATACCTGTCCGCCTTTCTCCC
TTCGGGAAGCGTGGCGCTTTCTCATAGCTCACGCTGTAGGTATCTCAGTTCGGTGTAGGTCGTTCGCTCC
AAGCTGGGCTGTGTGCACGAACCCCCCGTTCAGCCCGACCGCTGCGCCTTATCCGGTAACTATCGTCTTG
AGTCCAACCCGGTAAGACACGACTTATCGCCACTGGCAGCAGCCACTGGTAACAGGATTAGCAGAGCGAG
GTATGTAGGCGGTGCTACAGAGTTCTTGAAGTGGTGGCCTAACTACGGCTACACTAGAAGAACAGTATTT
GGTATCTGCGCTCTGCTGAAGCCAGTTACCTTCGGAAAAAGAGTTGGTAGCTCTTGATCCGGCAAACAAA
CCACCGCTGGTAGCGGTGGTTTTTTTGTTTGCAAGCAGCAGATTACGCGCAGAAAAAAAGGATCTCAAGA
AGATCCTTTGATCTTTTCTACGGGGTCTGACGCTCAGTGGAACGAAAACTCACGTTAAGGGATTTTGGTC
ATGAGATTATCAAAAAGGATCTTCACCTAGATCCTTTTAAATTAAAAATGAAGTTTTAAATCAATCTAAA
GTATATATGAGTAAACTTGGTCTGACAGTTACCAATGCTTAATCAGTGAGGCACCTATCTCAGCGATCTG
TCTATTTCGTTCATCCATAGTTGCCTGACTCCCCGTCGTGTAGATAACTACGATACGGGAGGGCTTACCA
TCTGGCCCCAGTGCTGCAATGATACCGCGAGACCCACGCTCACCGGCTCCAGATTTATCAGCAATAAACC
AGCCAGCCGGAAGGGCCGAGCGCAGAAGTGGTCCTGCAACTTTATCCGCCTCCATCCAGTCTATTAATTG
TTGCCGGGAAGCTAGAGTAAGTAGTTCGCCAGTTAATAGTTTGCGCAACGTTGTTGCCATTGCTACAGGC
ATCGTGGTGTCACGCTCGTCGTTTGGTATGGCTTCATTCAGCTCCGGTTCCCAACGATCAAGGCGAGTTA
CATGATCCCCCATGTTGTGCAAAAAAGCGGTTAGCTCCTTCGGTCCTCCGATCGTTGTCAGAAGTAAGTT
GGCCGCAGTGTTATCACTCATGGTTATGGCAGCACTGCATAATTCTCTTACTGTCATGCCATCCGTAAGA
TGCTTTTCTGTGACTGGTGAGTACTCAACCAAGTCATTCTGAGAATAGTGTATGCGGCGACCGAGTTGCT
CTTGCCCGGCGTCAATACGGGATAATACCGCGCCACATAGCAGAACTTTAAAAGTGCTCATCATTGGAAA
ACGTTCTTCGGGGCGAAAACTCTCAAGGATCTTACCGCTGTTGAGATCCAGTTCGATGTAACCCACTCGT
GCACCCAACTGATCTTCAGCATCTTTTACTTTCACCAGCGTTTCTGGGTGAGCAAAAACAGGAAGGCAAA
ATGCCGCAAAAAAGGGAATAAGGGCGACACGGAAATGTTGAATACTCATACTCTTCCTTTTTCAATATTA
TTGAAGCATTTATCAGGGTTATTGTCTCATGAGCGGATACATATTTGAATGTATTTAGAAAAATAAACAA
ATAGGGGTTCCGCGCACATTTCCCCGAAAAGTGCCACCT
Features (pLannotate 1.2.2; 6 found; start..end, strand, type, name):
     13..30      +  protein_bind   attB1 (fragment): mutant version of attB; recombination site for the Gateway® BP reaction BP Clonase™
     82..322     +  promoter       U6 promoter: RNA polymerase III promoter for human U6 snRNA
    351..426     +  misc_RNA       gRNA scaffold: guide RNA scaffold for the Streptococcus pyogenes CRISPR/Cas9 system
    530..1118    -  rep_origin     ori: high-copy-number ColE1/pMB1/pBR322/pUC origin of replication
   1289..2149    -  CDS            AmpR: β-lactamase; bla; confers resistance to ampicillin, carbenicillin, and related antibiotics
   2150..2254    -  promoter       AmpR promoter: bla
