[The description below was written by a language model from this plasmid's Addgene catalogue record and pLannotate feature annotations shown in this document.]
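Description:
pTBL602 CG is a compact (about 2.3 kb) mammalian-expression plasmid that produces a single CRISPR guide RNA. It was built on the pSQT1313 backbone, a vector originally designed to express more than one guide, which was modified here so that only one sgRNA is made. According to the depositor, the construct was generated by inverse PCR followed by in vivo recombination in E. coli. It is propagated in bacteria through a ColE1/pUC-type origin of replication and selected with ampicillin via a β-lactamase gene driven by its native bla promoter. The catalogue lists the plasmid as low copy, whereas the annotation identifies the origin as a high-copy type, so the two sources differ on this point. A short attB1 fragment upstream of the expression cassette appears to be a backbone remnant with no stated function. The plasmid carries no mammalian selection marker or reporter and no Cas9 gene, so the nuclease must be supplied separately.

The payload is a 20-nucleotide spacer directed against a human genomic sequence. It sits between the human U6 promoter, an RNA polymerase III promoter suited to short, precisely initiated transcripts, and the Streptococcus pyogenes Cas9 gRNA scaffold. Transcription therefore yields a complete sgRNA that directs SpCas9 to the matching protospacer. The stated purpose is to target a protospacer that has the dinucleotide CG at the cut site. The "CG" in the name suggests it may belong to a series of guides differing in cut-site sequence, though the record does not say so. The associated work concerns lineage tracing and analog recording in mammalian cells by single-site DNA writing.
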