Addgene plasmid #126953: pTBL602 CG
Purpose: To target a protospacer with CG at the cut site.
Depositing lab: Chang Liu. Depositing organization: University of California, Irvine. Publication: Lineage tracing and analog recording in mammalian cells by single-site DNA writing. Loveless TB, Grotts JH, Schechter MW, Forouzmand E, Carlson CK, Agahi BS, Liang G, Ficht M, Liu B, Xie X, Liu CC. Nat Chem Biol. 2021 Jun;17(6):739-747. doi: 10.1038/s41589-021-00769-8. Epub 2021 Mar 22. PubMed 33753928.
Backbone
  Vector backbone: pSQT1313
  Backbone manufacturer: Keith Joung
  Backbone size w/o insert (bp): 2259
  Total vector size (bp): 2279
  Modifications to backbone: The backbone was modified to express only one sgRNA.
  Vector type: Mammalian Expression
Growth in bacteria
  Bacterial resistance: Ampicillin, 100 μg/mL
  Growth temperature: 37°C
  Growth strain: DH5alpha
  Copy number: Low Copy
Gene/Insert
  Gene/Insert name: spacer against human genome with CG at cut site
  gRNA/shRNA sequence: gaacatcgtggtggtacgcc
  Species: H. sapiens (human)
  Insert size (bp): 20
  Promoter: human U6
  Cloning method: Unknown
  Sequencing primers: 5′ AGGGTTATTGTCTCATGAGCGG; 3′ CGGACAGGTATCCGGTAAGC
Resource information
  A portion of this plasmid was derived from a plasmid made by: Keith Joung; the backbone was created from pSQT1313, Addgene #53370.
Terms and licenses: Academic/Nonprofit Terms; Industry Terms: Not Available to Industry
Depositor comments: This construct was cloned by inverse PCR and in vivo recombination in E. coli strain SS320.
How to cite: pTBL602 CG was a gift from Chang Liu (Addgene plasmid # 126953 ; http://n2t.net/addgene:126953 ; RRID:Addgene_126953)
